>Addgene plasmid #163501 | AiP11525 - pAAV-hsA2-eHGT_079h-minRho-SYFP2-WPRE3-BGHpA (Alias: CN1525) | addgene full sequence | sequence record 325766 | Addgene NGS Result
CCTGCAGGCAGCTGCGCGCTCGCTCGCTCACTGAGGCCGCCCGGGCGTCGGGCGACCTTTGGTCGCCCGG
CCTCAGTGAGCGAGCGAGCGCGCAGAGAGGGAGTGGCCAACTCCATCACTAGGGGTTCCTGCGGCCGCAA
CGCGTTTAGAACAATGGCTGGCCCATAGTAAATGCCGTGTTAGTGTGTTAGTTGCTGTTCTTCCACGTCA
GAAGAGGCACAGACAAATTACCACCAGGTGGCGCTCAGAGTCTGCGGAGGCATCACAACAGCCCTGAATT
TGAATCCTGCTCTGCCACTGCCTAGTTGAGACCTTTTACTACCTGACTAGCTGTTTGTGTATTTTAGGTG
TTTGTTTCTGCAGTGGGGTCAGGAGTAAGTGAGGTGAATAAGATACCCAGGATATGAAATTTAAAGAGGC
ATTCACTTTCAGAGTCCTGCAAATGCACTTACATAAGTGAGTGCCTCTTTTAATTTTGTACTCTAATTGA
CTCACTTCATCTCATTCTCGTCCACTGCTAGCTTTGAAGGCAGAGAAAACGAGCCATGAGCCAAAGATTG
TGGGTGGCCTCCGAAAGCTATATATCCTGAGCTGACAGCCAGCAAGGAAATGAGGACCTCAGTAGAATAA
CCACATGGAACTGAATTCTACCAATAGCAAGAGTGATATTGGAAGTGGATTCATTCTTAGAACTCCCAGA
AAGGAATACAGCCTGCCTGGCACTTCTATTTCAATACTGTGGCACTCTAAGCAGAGGACTCCACTGAACC
ACACCGTACCCATAAACAGGAAGTCTTTTATGCAGCTGGTATTTATGGGAATTGGAAATTTTGACCTACA
CAGCTGTGAGATAATAAATGGGTGCTGTTTTAAGCCACTAAAATTTTTTTATTTTTTAAATTTATTTTTA
ATTTCCATAGGTTTTTGGGGAACAGGGGTATTTGGTTACATGAGTAAGTTCTTTAGTGGTGATTGGTGAG
ATTTTGGTGCACCTATCACCCAAGCAGTATACACTGAACCCAATTTGTAGTCTTTTATCCCTCACTCCCC
TCCTACGAATTCGATATCATAATCAACCATAGGTACCGAGCTCGGGATTCAGCCGGGAGCTTAGGGAGGG
GAGGTCACTTCATAAGGGCCTGGGGGGGGAGTTGGAGCCACGAGTCGTCCAGCCGGAGCCCCGTGTGGCT
GAGCTCCGGCCTCAGAAGCATCCCCGGGTTGGATCCTTCGAAGCTAGCGCTACCGGTCGCCACCATGGTG
AGCAAGGGCGAGGAGCTGTTCACCGGGGTGGTGCCCATCCTGGTCGAGCTGGACGGCGACGTAAACGGCC
ACAAGTTCAGCGTGTCCGGCGAGGGCGAGGGCGATGCCACCTACGGCAAGCTGACCCTGAAGCTGATCTG
CACCACCGGCAAGCTGCCCGTGCCCTGGCCCACCCTCGTGACCACCCTGGGCTACGGCGTGCAGTGCTTC
GCCCGCTACCCCGACCACATGAAGCAGCACGACTTCTTCAAGTCCGCCATGCCCGAAGGCTACGTCCAGG
AGCGCACCATCTTCTTCAAGGACGACGGCAACTACAAGACCCGCGCCGAGGTGAAGTTCGAGGGCGACAC
CCTGGTGAACCGCATCGAGCTGAAGGGCATCGACTTCAAGGAGGACGGCAACATCCTGGGGCACAAGCTG
GAGTACAACTACAACAGCCACAACGTCTATATCACCGCCGACAAGCAGAAGAACGGCATCAAGGCCAACT
TCAAGATCCGCCACAACATCGAGGACGGCGGCGTGCAGCTCGCCGACCACTACCAGCAGAACACCCCCAT
CGGCGACGGCCCCGTGCTGCTGCCCGACAACCACTACCTGAGCTACCAGTCCAAGCTGAGCAAAGACCCC
AACGAGAAGCGCGATCACATGGTCCTGCTGGAGTTCGTGACCGCCGCCGGGATCACTCTCGGCATGGACG
AGCTGTACAAGTAAGTCGACATCATAATCAACCTCTGGATTACAAAATTTGTGAAAGATTGACTGGTATT
CTTAACTATGTTGCTCCTTTTACGCTATGTGGATACGCTGCTTTAATGCCTTTGTATCATGCTATTGCTT
CCCGTATGGCTTTCATTTTCTCCTCCTTGTATAAATCCTGGTTAGTTCTTGCCACGGCGGAACTCATCGC
CGCCTGCCTTGCCCGCTGCTGGACAGGGGCTCGGCTGTTGGGCACTGACAATTCCGTGGCTCGAGAGATC
TTCGACTGTGCCTTCTAGTTGCCAGCCATCTGTTGTTTGCCCCTCCCCCGTGCCTTCCTTGACCCTGGAA
GGTGCCACTCCCACTGTCCTTTCCTAATAAAATGAGGAAATTGCATCGCATTGTCTGAGTAGGTGTCATT
CTATTCTGGGGGGTGGGGTGGGGCAGGACAGCAAGGGGGAGGATTGGGAAGACAATAGCAGGCATGAGAT
CTCACGTGCGGACCGAGCGGCCGCAGGAACCCCTAGTGATGGAGTTGGCCACTCCCTCTCTGCGCGCTCG
CTCGCTCACTGAGGCCGGGCGACCAAAGGTCGCCCGACGCCCGGGCTTTGCCCGGGCGGCCTCAGTGAGC
GAGCGAGCGCGCAGCTGCCTGCAGGGGCGCCTGATGCGGTATTTTCTCCTTACGCATCTGTGCGGTATTT
CACACCGCATA
[95 nt withheld, positions 2672-2766]
T
[46 nt withheld, positions 2768-2813]
C
[141 nt withheld, positions 2815-2955]
CCTTTGACGTTGGAGTCCACGTTCTTT
[37 nt withheld, positions 2983-3019]
ACTCTATCTCGGGCTATTCTTTTGATTTATAAGGGATTTTGCCGATTTCGGTCTATTGGTTAAAAAATGA
GCTGATTTAACAAAAATTTAACGGGAATTTTAACAAAATATTAACGTTTACAATTTTATGGTGCACTCTC
AGTACAATCTGCTCTGATGCCGCATAGTTAAGCCAGCCCCGACACCCGCCAACACCCGCTGACGCGCCCT
GACGGGCTTGTCTGCTCCCGGCATCCGCTTACAGACAAGCTGTGACCGTCTCCGGGAGCTGCATGTGTCA
GAGGTTTTCACCGTCATCACCGAAACGCGCGAGACGAAAGGGCCTCGTGATACGCCTATTTTTATAGGTT
AATGTCATGATAATAATGGTTTCTTAGACGTCAGGTGGCACTTTTCGGGGAAATGTGCGCGGAACCCCTA
TTTGTTTATTTTTCTAAATACATTCAAATATGTATCCGCTCATGAGACAATAACCCTGATAAATGCTTCA
ATAATATTGAAAAAGGAAGAGTATGAGTATTCAACATTTCCGTGTCGCCCTTATTCCCTTTTTTGCGGCA
TTTTGCCTTCCTGTTTTTGCTCACCCAGAAACGCTGGTGAAAGTAAAAGATGCTGAAGATCAGTTGGGTG
CACGAGTGGGTTACATCGAACTGGATCTCAACAGCGGTAAGATCCTTGAGAGTTTTCGCCCCGAAGAACG
TTTTCCAATGATGAGCACTTTTAAAGTTCTGCTATGTGGCGCGGTATTATCCCGTATTGACGCCGGGCAA
GAGCAACTCGGTCGCCGCATACACTATTCTCAGAATGACTTGGTTGAGTACTCACCAGTCACAGAAAAGC
ATCTTACGGATGGCATGACAGTAAGAGAATTATGCAGTGCTGCCATAACCATGAGTGATAACACTGCGGC
CAACTTACTTCTGACAACGATCGGAGGACCGAAGGAGCTAACCGCTTTTTTGCACAACATGGGGGATCAT
GTAACTCGCCTTGATCGTTGGGAACCGGAGCTGAATGAAGCCATACCAAACGACGAGCGTGACACCACGA
TGCCTGTAGCAATGGCAACAACGTTGCGCAAACTATTAACTGGCGAACTACTTACTCTAGCTTCCCGGCA
ACAATTAATAGACTGGATGGAGGCGGATAAAGTTGCAGGACCACTTCTGCGCTCGGCCCTTCCGGCTGGC
TGGTTTATTGCTGATAAATCTGGAGCCGGTGAGCGTGGGTCTCGCGGTATCATTGCAGCACTGGGGCCAG
ATGGTAAGCCCTCCCGTATCGTAGTTATCTACACGACGGGGAGTCAGGCAACTATGGATGAACGAAATAG
ACAGATCGCTGAGATAGGTGCCTCACTGATTAAGCATTGGTAACTGTCAGACCAAGTTTACTCATATATA
CTTTAGATTGATTTAAAACTTCATTTTTAATTTAAAAGGATCTAGGTGAAGATCCTTTTTGATAATCTCA
TGACCAAAATCCCTTAACGTGAGTTTTCGTTCCACTGAGCGTCAGACCCCGTAGAAAAGATCAAAGGATC
TTCTTGAGATCCTTTTTTTCTGCGCGTAATCTGCTGCTTGCAAACAAAAAAACCACCGCTACCAGCGGTG
GTTTGTTTGCCGGATCAAGAGCTACCAACTCTTTTTCCGAAGGTAACTGGCTTCAGCAGAGCGCAGATAC
CAAATACTGTTCTTCTAGTGTAGCCGTAGTTAGGCCACCACTTCAAGAACTCTGTAGCACCGCCTACATA
CCTCGCTCTGCTAATCCTGTTACCAGTGGCTGCTGCCAGTGGCGATAAGTCGTGTCTTACCGGGTTGGAC
TCAAGACGATAGTTACCGGATAAGGCGCAGCGGTCGGGCTGAACGGGGGGTTCGTGCACACAGCCCAGCT
TGGAGCGAACGACCTACACCGAACTGAGATACCTACAGCGTGAGCTATGAGAAAGCGCCACGCTTCCCGA
AGGGAGAAAGGCGGACAGGTATCCGGTAAGCGGCAGGGTCGGAACAGGAGAGCGCACGAGGGAGCTTCCA
GGGGGAAACGCCTGGTATCTTTATAGTCCTGTCGGGTTTCGCCACCTCTGACTTGAGCGTCGATTTTTGT
GATGCTCGTCAGGGGGGCGGAGCCTATGGAAAAACGCCAGCAACGCGGCCTTTTTACGGTTCCTGGCCTT
TTGCTGGCCTTTTGCTCACATGT
Features (pLannotate 1.2.2; 14 found; start..end, strand, type, name):
     12..39      +  repeat_region  AAV2 ITR (fragment): inverted terminal repeat of adeno-associated virus serotype 2 inverted
     68..95      +  repeat_region  AAV2 ITR (fragment): inverted terminal repeat of adeno-associated virus serotype 2 inverted
   1255..1971    +  CDS            SYFP2: SYFP2 is a basic (constitutively fluorescent) yellow fluorescent protein published in 2006, derived from Aequorea victoria. It is reported to be a very rapidly-maturing monomer with moderate acid sensitivity.
   1986..2143    +  misc_feature   WPRE (fragment): woodchuck hepatitis virus posttranscriptional regulatory element
   2149..2229    +  misc_feature   WPRE (fragment): woodchuck hepatitis virus posttranscriptional regulatory element
   2246..2357    +  polyA_signal   bGH poly(A) signal: bovine growth hormone polyadenylation signal
   2475..2615    +  repeat_region  AAV2 ITR: inverted terminal repeat of adeno-associated virus serotype 2 inverted
   2620..2671    -  misc_feature   bom (fragment): basis of mobility region from pBR322
   2690..3145    +  rep_origin     f1 ori (sequence partly withheld): f1 bacteriophage origin of replication; arrow indicates direction of (+) strand synthesis
   3146..3195    -  misc_feature   bom (fragment): basis of mobility region from pBR322
   3297..3332    -  CDS            rop (fragment): Rop protein, which maintains plasmids at low copy number; rop
   3427..3531    +  promoter       AmpR promoter: bla
   3532..4392    +  CDS            AmpR: β-lactamase; bla; confers resistance to ampicillin, carbenicillin, and related antibiotics
   4563..5151    +  rep_origin     ori: high-copy-number ColE1/pMB1/pBR322/pUC origin of replication
