[The description below was written by a language model from this plasmid's Addgene catalogue record and pLannotate feature annotations shown in this document.]
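Description:
AiP11525 - pAAV-hsA2-eHGT_079h-minRho-SYFP2-WPRE3-BGHpA (alias CN1525) is a 5.2 kb recombinant AAV transfer plasmid from an enhancer-AAV collection built to give genetic access to cortical cell types. It is maintained in bacteria as a high-copy plasmid through a ColE1/pUC-type origin and selected with ampicillin via the β-lactamase gene and its native promoter. The backbone also carries an f1 phage origin, along with small remnants of pBR322 bom and rop sequences. A recombination-deficient cloning strain is listed for propagation, as is common for ITR-containing plasmids.

The payload sits between AAV2 inverted terminal repeats, which direct replication and packaging of the intervening DNA into AAV particles. The downstream ITR is annotated in full, whereas the upstream one is detected only as short fragments in the sequencing result. The reporter is SYFP2, a fast-maturing monomeric yellow fluorescent protein derived from Aequorea victoria. According to the catalogue entry it is driven by the MinRho minimal promoter. The construct name places an element called hsA2 and the enhancer eHGT_079h upstream of that promoter. None of these three parts is annotated in the feature table, although a stretch of roughly 1.1 kb ahead of the SYFP2 coding sequence is unannotated, and the record does not describe what hsA2 is or which cell population the enhancer targets. Downstream, two adjacent WPRE fragments correspond to the shortened WPRE3 element that boosts transcript stability and expression, followed by the bovine growth hormone polyadenylation signal.

Expression is direct rather than recombinase-dependent, so the fluorescent signal reports the activity of the enhancer and minimal promoter pairing in transduced cells. This makes the virus suitable for labelling and evaluating enhancer-defined brain cell populations.
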