Addgene plasmid #163501: AiP11525 - pAAV-hsA2-eHGT_079h-minRho-SYFP2-WPRE3-BGHpA (Alias: CN1525)
Purpose: Direct-expressing SYFP2 AAV Virus
Depositing lab: Allen Institute for Brain Science & Boaz Levi. Depositing organization: Allen Institute. Publication: A suite of enhancer AAVs and transgenic mouse lines for genetic access to cortical cell types. Ben-Simon Y, Hooper M, Narayan S, Daigle TL, Dwivedi D, Way SW, Oster A, Stafford DA, Mich JK, Taormina MJ, Martinez RA, Opitz-Araya X, Roth JR, Alexander JR, Allen S, Amster A, Arbuckle J, Ayala A, Baker PM, Bakken TE, Barcelli T, Barta S, Bendrick J, Bertagnolli D, Bielstein C, Bishwakarma P, Bowlus J, Boyer G, Brouner K, Casian B, Casper T, Chakka AB, Chakrabarty R, Chance RK, Chavan S, Clark M, Colbert K, Collman F, Daniel S, Departee M, DiValentin P, Donadio N, Dotson N, Egdorf T, Fliss T, Gabitto M, Garcia J, Gary A, Gasperini M, Gloe J, Goldy J, Gore BB, Graybuck L, Greisman N, Haeseleer F, Halterman C, Haradon Z, Hastings SD, Helback O, Ho W, Hockemeyer D, Huang C, Huff S, Hunker A, Johansen N, Jones D, Juneau Z, Kalmbach B, Kannan M, Khem S, Kussick E, Kutsal R, Larsen R, Lee C, Lee AY, Leibly M, Lenz GH, Li S, Liang E, Lusk N, Madigan Z, Malloy J, Malone J, McCue R, Melchor J, Mollenkopf T, Moosman S, Morin E, Newman D, Ng L, Ngo K, Omstead V, Otto S, Oyama A, Pena N, Pham T, Phillips E, Pom CA, Potekhina L, Ransford S, Ray PL, Rette D, Reynoldson C, Rimorin C, Rocha D, Ruiz A, Sanchez REA, Sawyer L, Sedeno-Cortes A, Sevigny JP, Shapovalova N, Shepard N, Shulga L, Sigler AR, Siverts L, Soliman S, Somasundaram S, Staats B, Stewart K, Szelenyi E, Tieu M, Trader C, Tran A, van Velthoven CTJ, Walker M, Wang Y, Weed N, Wirthlin M, Wood T, Wynalda B, Yao Z, Zhou T, Ariza J, Dee N, Reding M, Ronellenfitch K, Mufti S, Sunkin SM, Smith KA, Esposito L, Waters J, Thyagarajan B, Yao S, Lein ES, Zeng H, Levi BP, Ngai J, Ting JT, Tasic B. Cell. 2025 May 16:S0092-8674(25)00513-6. doi: 10.1016/j.cell.2025.05.002. PubMed 40403729.
Backbone
  Vector backbone: rAAV-hsA2-eHGT_079h-minRho-SYFP2-WPRE3-BGHpA
  Backbone manufacturer: Allen Institute
  Vector type: AAV
Growth in bacteria
  Bacterial resistance: Ampicillin, 100 μg/mL
  Growth temperature: 37°C
  Growth strain: NEB Stable
  Copy number: High Copy
Gene/Insert
  Gene/Insert name: SYFP2
  Species: Synthetic
  Insert size (bp): 720
  Promoter: MinRho
  Cloning method: Ligation Independent Cloning
  Sequencing primers: 5′ AGCGCACGAGGGAGCTT; 3′ ACGTCGCCGTCCAGCTC
Terms and licenses: Academic/Nonprofit Terms; Industry Terms: Not Available to Industry
Depositor comments: Funded by BRAIN initiative.
How to cite: AiP11525 - pAAV-hsA2-eHGT_079h-minRho-SYFP2-WPRE3-BGHpA (Alias: CN1525) was a gift from Allen Institute for Brain Science & Boaz Levi (Addgene plasmid # 163501 ; http://n2t.net/addgene:163501 ; RRID:Addgene_163501)
